Addgene plasmid #193958: pCEV-G2-Km ymTurquoise2
Purpose: TEF1 promoter controlled expression plasmid with G418 resistance for expressing ymTurquoise2 in budding yeast
Depositing lab: Bas Teusink. Depositing organization: Vrije Universiteit Amsterdam.
Backbone
  Vector backbone: pCEV-G2-KM
  Backbone size w/o insert (bp): 6900
  Total vector size (bp): 7650
  Vector type: Yeast Expression
  Selectable markers: Neomycin (select with G418) ; G418
Growth in bacteria
  Bacterial resistance: Ampicillin, 100 μg/mL
  Growth temperature: 37°C
  Growth strain: DH5alpha
  Copy number: High Copy
Gene/Insert
  Gene/Insert name: ymTurquoise2 (alt name: ymTq2)
  Species: Synthetic
  Insert size (bp): 750
  Promoter: TEF1
  Cloning method: Restriction Enzyme; 5′ cloning site XmaI (unknown if destroyed); 3′ cloning site SacII (unknown if destroyed)
  Sequencing primers: 5′ taatacgactcactatagg; 3′ aaatagggacctagacttc
Terms and licenses: Academic/Nonprofit Terms; Industry Terms: Not Available to Industry
How to cite: pCEV-G2-Km ymTurquoise2 was a gift from Bas Teusink (Addgene plasmid # 193958 ; http://n2t.net/addgene:193958 ; RRID:Addgene_193958)
