[The description below was written by a language model from this plasmid's Addgene catalogue record and pLannotate feature annotations shown in this document.]
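Description:
pCEV-G2-Km ymTurquoise2 is a yeast expression plasmid of about 7.65 kb, built on the pCEV-G2-Km backbone and intended for producing the cyan fluorescent protein ymTurquoise2 in budding yeast. It is an E. coli–yeast shuttle vector. In bacteria it replicates at high copy from a ColE1/pUC-type origin and is selected through the β-lactamase (AmpR) gene. In yeast it is maintained episomally by the 2μ origin and selected with G418 through a kanMX cassette. This dominant drug marker removes any dependence on auxotrophic host strains. The kanMX cassette is flanked by two loxP sites in the same orientation, so Cre recombinase could in principle excise the marker.

The roughly 750 bp synthetic insert was cloned between XmaI and SacII sites and is annotated as an mTurquoise2 coding sequence, a bright, monomeric, rapidly maturing and acid-tolerant Aequorea-derived cyan protein. It sits downstream of the constitutive S. cerevisiae TEF1 promoter and is terminated by the CYC1 terminator. A short T7 promoter lies between the TEF1 promoter and the start of the coding sequence and serves as a sequencing primer site.

The feature table also shows a reverse-oriented ADH1 terminator next to a partial FLAG epitope sequence. This suggests a second, divergent and apparently unoccupied expression position in the backbone, but no promoter is annotated for it and the record does not describe it. Small ADH1, ADP1 and lacI fragments appear to be incidental matches to flanking sequence. The plasmid is suited to strong constitutive cyan labelling of yeast cells, for example as a fluorescence reference or marker.
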