Features (pLannotate 1.2.2; 16 found; start..end, strand, type, name):
      2..167     -  terminator     ADH1 terminator: S. cerevisiae ADH1; transcription terminator for the S. cerevisiae alcohol dehydrogenase 1 (ADH1) gene
    171..293     -  CDS            ADH1 (fragment): ADH1_YEAST - Also known as ADC1. Experimental evidence at protein level: Swiss-Prot protein existence level 1. This isozyme preferentially catalyzes the conversion of primary unbranched alcohols to their corresponding aldehydes. Also shows activity toward secondary alcohols. From Saccharomyces cerevisiae (strain ATCC 204508 / S288c) (Baker's yeast).
    312..338     -  CDS            3xFLAG (fragment): three tandem FLAG® epitope tags
   1233..1343    +  CDS            ADP1 (fragment): ADP1_YEAST - Experimental evidence at protein level: Swiss-Prot protein existence level 1. From Saccharomyces cerevisiae (strain ATCC 204508 / S288c) (Baker's yeast).
   1361..1760    +  promoter       TEF1 promoter: S. cerevisiae TEF1; promoter for EF-1α
   1780..1798    +  promoter       T7 promoter: promoter for bacteriophage T7 RNA polymerase
   1806..2522    +  CDS            mTurquoise2: mTurquoise2 is a basic (constitutively fluorescent) cyan fluorescent protein published in 2012, derived from Aequorea victoria. It is reported to be a rapidly-maturing monomer with very low acid sensitivity.
   2541..2730    +  terminator     CYC1 terminator: S. cerevisiae CYC1; transcription terminator for CYC1
   2733..2790    -  CDS            lacI (fragment): lac repressor; lacI; The lac repressor binds to the lac operator to inhibit transcription in E. coli. This inhibition can be relieved by adding lactose or isopropyl-β-D-thiogalactopyranoside (IPTG).
   2973..3561    -  rep_origin     ori: high-copy-number ColE1/pMB1/pBR322/pUC origin of replication
   3732..4592    -  CDS            AmpR: β-lactamase; bla; confers resistance to ampicillin, carbenicillin, and related antibiotics
   4593..4697    -  promoter       AmpR promoter: bla
   4724..6066    -  rep_origin     2μ ori: yeast 2μ plasmid origin of replication
   6086..6119    -  protein_bind   loxP: Cre-mediated recombination occurs in the 8-bp core sequence (GCATACAT). Cre recombinase
   6174..7530    +  gene           kanMX: yeast selectable marker conferring kanamycin resistance (Wach et al., 1994)
   7593..7626    -  protein_bind   loxP: Cre-mediated recombination occurs in the 8-bp core sequence (GCATACAT). Cre recombinase
>Addgene plasmid #193958 | pCEV-G2-Km ymTurquoise2 | addgene full sequence | sequence record 390052 | Addgene NGS Result
GGAGCGACCTCATGCTATACCTGAGAAAGCAACCTGACCTACAGGAAAGAGTTACTCAAGAATAAGAATT
TTCGTTTTAAAACCTAAGAGTCACTTTAAAATTTGTATACACTTATTTTTTTTATAACTTATTTAATAAT
AAAAATCATAAATCATAAGAAATTCGCTTATTTAGAAGTGTCAACAACGTATCTACCAACGATTTGACCC
TTTTCCATCTTTTCGTAAATTTCTGGCAAGGTAGACAAGCCGACAACCTTGATTGGAGACTTGACCAAAC
CTCTGGCGAAGAATTGTTAATTAAGAGCTCAGATCTTATCGTCGTCATCCTTGTAATCCATCGATACTAG
TGCGGCCGCTTGTTTTATATTTGTTGTAAAAAGTAGATAATTACTTCCTTGATGATCTGTAAAAAAGAGA
AAAAGAAAGCATCTAAGAACTTGAAAAACTACGAATTAGAAAAGACCAAATATGTATTTCTTGCATTGAC
CAATTTATGCAAGTTTATATATATGTAAATGTAAGTTTCACGAGGTTCTACTAAACTAAACCACCCCCTT
GGTTAGAAGAAAAGAGTGTGTGAGAACAGGCTGTTGTTGTCACACGATTCGGACAATTCTGTTTGAAAGA
GAGAGAGTAACAGTACGATCGAACGAACTTTGCTCTGGAGATCACAGTGGGCATCATAGCATGTGGTACT
AAACCCTTTCCCGCCATTCCAGAACCTTCGATTGCTTGTTACAAAACCTGTGAGCCGTCGCTAGGACCTT
GTTGTGTGACGAAATTGGAAGCTGCAATCAATAGGAAGACAGGAAGTCGAGCGTGTCTGGGTTTTTTCAG
TTTTGTTCTTTTTGCAAACAAATCACGAGCGACGGTAATTTCTTTCTCGATAAGAGGCCACGTGCTTTAT
GAGGGTAACATCAATTCAAGAAGGAGGGAAACACTTCCTTTTTCTGGCCCTGATAATAGTATGAGGGTGA
AGCCAAAATAAAGGATTCGCGCCCAAATCGGCATCTTTAAATGCAGGTATGCGATAGTTCCTCACTCTTT
CCTTACTCACGAGTAATTCTTGCAAATGCCTATTATGCAGATGTTATAATATCTGTGCGTCTTGAGTTGA
AGTCAGGAATCTAAAATAAAAATTAAGGTTAATAAAAAGAGGAAAGAAAAAAAAATTAATCGATTTACAG
AAACTTGCACACTAAAAATACACAACTAAAAGCAATTACAGTATGGGAAGTCATCGACGTTATCTCTACT
ATAGTATATTATCATTTCTATTATTATCCTGCTCAGTGGTACTTGCAAAACAAGATAAGACCCCATTCTT
TGAAGGTACTTCCAGGCCGGCCGCACACACCATAGCTTCAAAATGTTTCTACTCCTTTTTTACTCTTCCA
GATTTTCTCGGACTCCGCGCATCGCCGTACCACTTCAAAACACCCAAGCACAGCATACTAAATTTCCCCT
CTTTCTTCCTCTAGGGTGTCGTTAATTACCCGTACTAAAGGTTTGGAAAAGAAAAAAGAGACCGCCTCGT
TTCTTTTTCTTCGTCGAAAAAGGCAATAAAAATTTTTATCACGTTTCTTTTTCTTGAAAATTTTTTTTTT
TGATTTTTTTCTCTTTCGATGACCTCCCATTGATATTTAAGTTAATAAACGGTCTTCAATTTCTCAAGTT
TCAGTTTCATTTTTCTTGTTCTATTACAACTTTTTTTACTTCTTGCTCATTAGAAAGAAAGCATAGCAAT
CTAATCTAAGTTTTAATTACAAGGATCCGTAATACGACTCACTATAGGGCCCGGGATGGTTAGTAAAGGT
GAAGAATTGTTCACTGGTGTAGTGCCAATTTTAGTAGAATTAGATGGTGACGTTAACGGTCATAAGTTCT
CTGTAAGCGGTGAAGGTGAAGGTGACGCAACATACGGTAAATTAACTTTGAAATTCATTTGTACTACAGG
TAAATTACCAGTTCCATGGCCAACTTTGGTTACTACTTTGTCTTGGGGTGTTCAATGTTTCGCTAGATAC
CCAGATCATATGAAGCAACATGATTTCTTTAAGTCTGCTATGCCAGAAGGTTACGTTCAAGAAAGAACTA
TCTTCTTCAAGGATGATGGTAACTATAAGACTAGAGCTGAAGTTAAGTTCGAAGGAGATACTTTAGTTAA
TAGAATTGAATTGAAGGGTATTGATTTTAAGGAAGATGGTAATATTTTGGGTCATAAGTTGGAATATAAT
TACTTCTCTGATAACGTTTACATTACTGCTGATAAGCAAAAGAACGGTATTAAGGCGAACTTCAAGATTA
GACATAACATTGAAGATGGTGGTGTTCAATTAGCTGATCATTACCAACAAAACACTCCAATTGGTGACGG
TCCAGTTTTGTTGCCAGATAACCATTACTTGTCTACTCAATCTAAGTTGTCTAAGGATCCAAACGAAAAG
AGAGATCATATGGTTTTGTTGGAATTCGTTACTGCTGCTGGGATCACTTTAGGTATGGATGAATTGTATA
AATAACCGCGGCTAGCTAAGATCCGCTCTAACCGAAAAGGAAGGAGTTAGACAACCTGAAGTCTAGGTCC
CTATTTATTTTTTTATAGTTATGTTAGTATTAAGAACGTTATTTATATTTCAAATTTTTCTTTTTTTTCT
GTACAGACGCGTGTACGCATGTAACATTATACTGAAAACCTTGCTTGAGAAGGTTTTGGGACGCTCGAAG
ATCCAGCTGCATTAATGAATCGGCCAACGCGCGGGGAGAGGCGGTTTGCGTATTGGGCGCTCTTCCGCTT
CCTCGCTCACTGACTCGCTGCGCTCGGTCGTTCGGCTGCGGCGAGCGGTATCAGCTCACTCAAAGGCGGT
AATACGGTTATCCACAGAATCAGGGGATAACGCAGGAAAGAACATGTGAGCAAAAGGCCAGCAAAAGGCC
AGGAACCGTAAAAAGGCCGCGTTGCTGGCGTTTTTCCATAGGCTCCGCCCCCCTGACGAGCATCACAAAA
ATCGACGCTCAAGTCAGAGGTGGCGAAACCCGACAGGACTATAAAGATACCAGGCGTTTCCCCCTGGAAG
CTCCCTCGTGCGCTCTCCTGTTCCGACCCTGCCGCTTACCGGATACCTGTCCGCCTTTCTCCCTTCGGGA
AGCGTGGCGCTTTCTCATAGCTCACGCTGTAGGTATCTCAGTTCGGTGTAGGTCGTTCGCTCCAAGCTGG
GCTGTGTGCACGAACCCCCCGTTCAGCCCGACCGCTGCGCCTTATCCGGTAACTATCGTCTTGAGTCCAA
CCCGGTAAGACACGACTTATCGCCACTGGCAGCAGCCACTGGTAACAGGATTAGCAGAGCGAGGTATGTA
GGCGGTGCTACAGAGTTCTTGAAGTGGTGGCCTAACTACGGCTACACTAGAAGAACAGTATTTGGTATCT
GCGCTCTGCTGAAGCCAGTTACCTTCGGAAAAAGAGTTGGTAGCTCTTGATCCGGCAAACAAACCACCGC
TGGTAGCGGTGGTTTTTTTGTTTGCAAGCAGCAGATTACGCGCAGAAAAAAAGGATCTCAAGAAGATCCT
TTGATCTTTTCTACGGGGTCTGACGCTCAGTGGAACGAAAACTCACGTTAAGGGATTTTGGTCATGAGAT
TATCAAAAAGGATCTTCACCTAGATCCTTTTAAATTAAAAATGAAGTTTTAAATCAATCTAAAGTATATA
TGAGTAAACTTGGTCTGACAGTTACCAATGCTTAATCAGTGAGGCACCTATCTCAGCGATCTGTCTATTT
CGTTCATCCATAGTTGCCTGACTCCCCGTCGTGTAGATAACTACGATACGGGAGGGCTTACCATCTGGCC
CCAGTGCTGCAATGATACCGCGAGACCCACGCTCACCGGCTCCAGATTTATCAGCAATAAACCAGCCAGC
CGGAAGGGCCGAGCGCAGAAGTGGTCCTGCAACTTTATCCGCCTCCATCCAGTCTATTAATTGTTGCCGG
GAAGCTAGAGTAAGTAGTTCGCCAGTTAATAGTTTGCGCAACGTTGTTGCCATTGCTACAGGCATCGTGG
TGTCACGCTCGTCGTTTGGTATGGCTTCATTCAGCTCCGGTTCCCAACGATCAAGGCGAGTTACATGATC
CCCCATGTTGTGCAAAAAAGCGGTTAGCTCCTTCGGTCCTCCGATCGTTGTCAGAAGTAAGTTGGCCGCA
GTGTTATCACTCATGGTTATGGCAGCACTGCATAATTCTCTTACTGTCATGCCATCCGTAAGATGCTTTT
CTGTGACTGGTGAGTACTCAACCAAGTCATTCTGAGAATAGTGTATGCGGCGACCGAGTTGCTCTTGCCC
GGCGTCAATACGGGATAATACCGCGCCACATAGCAGAACTTTAAAAGTGCTCATCATTGGAAAACGTTCT
TCGGGGCGAAAACTCTCAAGGATCTTACCGCTGTTGAGATCCAGTTCGATGTAACCCACTCGTGCACCCA
ACTGATCTTCAGCATCTTTTACTTTCACCAGCGTTTCTGGGTGAGCAAAAACAGGAAGGCAAAATGCCGC
AAAAAAGGGAATAAGGGCGACACGGAAATGTTGAATACTCATACTCTTCCTTTTTCAATATTATTGAAGC
ATTTATCAGGGTTATTGTCTCATGAGCGGATACATATTTGAATGTATTTAGAAAAATAAACAAATAGGGG
TTCCGCGCACATTTCCCCGAAAAGTGCCACCTGAACGAAGCATCTGTGCTTCATTTTGTAGAACAAAAAT
GCAACGCGAGAGCGCTAATTTTTCAAACAAAGAATCTGAGCTGCATTTTTACAGAACAGAAATGCAACGC
GAAAGCGCTATTTTACCAACGAAGAATCTGTGCTTCATTTTTGTAAAACAAAAATGCAACGCGAGAGCGC
TAATTTTTCAAACAAAGAATCTGAGCTGCATTTTTACAGAACAGAAATGCAACGCGAGAGCGCTATTTTA
CCAACAAAGAATCTATACTTCTTTTTTGTTCTACAAAAATGCATCCCGAGAGCGCTATTTTTCTAACAAA
GCATCTTAGATTACTTTTTTTCTCCTTTGTGCGCTCTATAATGCAGTCTCTTGATAACTTTTTGCACTGT
AGGTCCGTTAAGGTTAGAAGAAGGCTACTTTGGTGTCTATTTTCTCTTCCATAAAAAAAGCCTGACTCCA
CTTCCCGCGTTTACTGATTACTAGCGAAGCTGCGGGTGCATTTTTTCAAGATAAAGGCATCCCCGATTAT
ATTCTATACCGATGTGGATTGCGCATACTTTGTGAACAGAAAGTGATAGCGTTGATGATTCTTCATTGGT
CAGAAAATTATGAACGGTTTCTTCTATTTTGTCTCTATATACTACGTATAGGAAATGTTTACATTTTCGT
ATTGTTTTCGATTCACTCTATGAATAGTTCTTACTACAATTTTTTTGTCTAAAGAGTAATACTAGAGATA
AACATAAAAAATGTAGAGGTCGAGTTTAGATGCAAGTTCAAGGAGCGAAAGGTGGATGGGTAGGTTATAT
AGGGATATAGCACAGAGATATATAGCAAAGAGATACTTTTGAGCAATGTTTGTGGAAGCGGTATTCGCAA
TATTTTAGTAGCTCGTTACAGTCCGGTGCGTTTTTGGTTTTTTGAAAGTGCGTCTTCAGAGCGCTTTTGG
TTTTCAAAAGCGCTCTGAAGTTCCTATACTTTCTAGAGAATAGGAACTTCGGAATAGGAACTTCAAAGCG
TTTCCGAAAACGAGCGCTTCCGAAAATGCAACGCGAGCTGCGCACATACAGCTCACTGTTCACGTCGCAC
CTATATCTGCGTGTTGCCTGTATATATATATACATGAGAAGAACGGCATAGTGCGTGTTTATGCTTAAAT
GCGTACTTATATGCGTCTATTTATGTAGGATGAAAGGTAGTCTAGTACCTCCTGTGATATTATCCCATTC
CATGCGGGGTATCGTATGCTTCCTTCAGCACTACCCTTTAGCTGTTCTATATGCTGCCACTCCTCAATTG
GATTAGTCTCATCCTTCAATGCTATCATTTCCTTTGATATTGGATCATGGTAGACAACCCTTAATATAAC
TTCGTATAATGTATGCTATACGAAGTTATTAGGTCTAGAGATCTGTTTAGCTTGCCTCGTCCCCGCCGGG
TCACCCGGCCAGCGACATGGAGGCCCAGAATACCCTCCTTGACAGTCTTGACGTGCGCAGCTCAGGGGCA
TGATGTGACTGTCGCCCGTACATTTAGCCCATACATCCCCATGTATAATCATTTGCATCCATACATTTTG
ATGGCCGCACGGCGCGAAGCAAAAATTACGGCTCCTCGCTGCAGACCTGCGAGCAGGGAAACGCTCCCCT
CACAGACGCGTTGAATTGTCCCCACGCCGCGCCCCTGTAGAGAAATATAAAAGGTTAGGATTTGCCACTG
AGGTTCTTCTTTCATATACTTCCTTTTAAAATCTTGCTAGGATACAGTTCTCACATCACATCCGAACATA
AACAACCATGGGTAAGGAAAAGACTCACGTTTCGAGGCCGCGATTAAATTCCAACATGGATGCTGATTTA
TATGGGTATAAATGGGCTCGCGATAATGTCGGGCAATCAGGTGCGACAATCTATCGATTGTATGGGAAGC
CCGATGCGCCAGAGTTGTTTCTGAAACATGGCAAAGGTAGCGTTGCCAATGATGTTACAGATGAGATGGT
CAGACTAAACTGGCTGACGGAATTTATGCCTCTTCCGACCATCAAGCATTTTATCCGTACTCCTGATGAT
GCATGGTTACTCACCACTGCGATCCCCGGCAAAACAGCATTCCAGGTATTAGAAGAATATCCTGATTCAG
GTGAAAATATTGTTGATGCGCTGGCAGTGTTCCTGCGCCGGTTGCATTCGATTCCTGTTTGTAATTGTCC
TTTTAACAGCGATCGCGTATTTCGTCTCGCTCAGGCGCAATCACGAATGAATAACGGTTTGGTTGATGCG
AGTGATTTTGATGACGAGCGTAATGGCTGGCCTGTTGAACAAGTCTGGAAAGAAATGCATAAGCTTTTGC
CATTCTCACCGGATTCAGTCGTCACTCATGGTGATTTCTCACTTGATAACCTTATTTTTGACGAGGGGAA
ATTAATAGGTTGTATTGATGTTGGACGAGTCGGAATCGCAGACCGATACCAGGATCTTGCCATCCTATGG
AACTGCCTCGGTGAGTTTTCTCCTTCATTACAGAAACGGCTTTTTCAAAAATATGGTATTGATAATCCTG
ATATGAATAAATTGCAGTTTCATTTGATGCTCGATGAGTTTTTCTAATCAGTACTGACAATAAAAAGATT
CTTGTTTTCAAGAACTTGTCATTTGTATAGTTTTTTTATATTGTAGTTGTTCTATTTTAATCAAATGTTA
GCGTGATTTATATTTTTTTTCGCCTCGACATCATCTGCCCAGATGCGAAGTTAAGTGCGCAGAAAGTAAT
ATCATGCGTCAATCGTATGTGAATGCTGGTCGCTATACTGCTGTCGATTCGATACTAACGCCGCCATCCA
GTGTCGAAAACGAGCTCTCGAGAACCCTTAATATAACTTCGTATAATGTATGCTATACGAAGTTATTAGG
TGATATCAGATCCACTA
